>Addgene plasmid #196684 | kiCAP-AAV-PAL1B | addgene full sequence | sequence record 389747 | Addgene NGS Result
CGATCGAGGTCGACACGCGTGGAGGGGTGGAGTCGTGACGTGAATTACGTCATAGGGTTAGGGAGGTCCT
GTATTAGAGGTCACGTGAGTGTTTTGCGACATTTTGCGACACCATGTGGTCACGCTGGGTATTTAAGCCC
GAGTGAGCACGCAGGGTCTCCATTTTGAAGCGGGAGGTTTGAACGCGCAGCCGCCATGCCGGGGTTTTAC
GAGATTGTGATTAAGGTCCCCAGCGACCTTGACGAGCATCTGCCCGGCATTTCTGACAGCTTTGTGAACT
GGGTGGCCGAGAAGGAATGGGAGTTGCCGCCAGATTCTGACATGGATCTGAATCTGATTGAGCAGGCACC
CCTGACCGTGGCCGAGAAGCTGCAGCGCGACTTTCTGACGGAATGGCGCCGTGTGAGTAAGGCCCCGGAG
GCTCTTTTCTTTGTGCAATTTGAGAAGGGAGAGAGCTACTTCCACATGCACGTGCTCGTGGAAACCACCG
GGGTGAAATCCATGGTTTTGGGACGTTTCCTGAGTCAGATTCGCGAAAAACTGATTCAGAGAATTTACCG
CGGGATCGAGCCGACTTTGCCAAACTGGTTCGCGGTCACAAAGACCAGAAATGGCGCCGGAGGCGGGAAC
AAGGTGGTGGATGAGTGCTACATCCCCAATTACTTGCTCCCCAAAACCCAGCCTGAGCTCCAGTGGGCGT
GGACTAATATGGAACAGTATTTAAGCGCCTGTTTGAATCTCACGGAGCGTAAACGGTTGGTGGCGCAGCA
TCTGACGCACGTGTCGCAGACGCAGGAGCAGAACAAAGAGAATCAGAATCCCAATTCTGATGCGCCGGTG
ATCAGATCAAAAACTTCAGCCAGGTACATGGAGCTGGTCGGGTGGCTCGTGGACAAGGGGATTACCTCGG
AGAAGCAGTGGATCCAGGAGGACCAGGCCTCATACATCTCCTTCAATGCGGCCTCCAACTCGCGGTCCCA
AATCAAGGCTGCCTTGGACAATGCGGGAAAGATTATGAGCCTGACTAAAACCGCCCCCGACTACCTGGTG
GGCCAGCAGCCCGTGGAGGACATTTCCAGCAATCGGATTTATAAAATTTTGGAACTAAACGGGTACGATC
CCCAATATGCGGCTTCCGTCTTTCTGGGATGGGCCACGAAAAAGTTCGGCAAGAGGAACACCATCTGGCT
GTTTGGGCCTGCAACTACCGGGAAGACCAACATCGCGGAGGCCATAGCCCACACTGTGCCCTTCTACGGG
TGCGTAAACTGGACCAATGAGAACTTTCCCTTCAACGACTGTGTCGACAAGATGGTGATCTGGTGGGAGG
AGGGGAAGATGACCGCCAAGGTCGTGGAGTCGGCCAAAGCCATTCTCGGAGGAAGCAAGGTGCGCGTGGA
CCAGAAATGCAAGTCCTCGGCCCAGATAGACCCGACTCCCGTGATCGTCACCTCCAACACCAACATGTGC
GCCGTGATTGACGGGAACTCAACGACCTTCGAACACCAGCAGCCGTTGCAAGACCGGATGTTCAAATTTG
AACTCACCCGCCGTCTGGATCATGACTTTGGGAAGGTCACCAAGCAGGAAGTCAAAGACTTTTTCCGGTG
GGCAAAGGATCACGTGGTTGAGGTGGAGCATGAATTCTACGTCAAAAAGGGTGGAGCCAAGAAAAGACCC
GCCCCCAGTGACGCAGATATAAGTGAGCCCAAACGGGTGCGCGAGTCAGTTGCGCAGCCATCGACGTCAG
ACGCGGAAGCTTCGATCAACTACGCGGACAGGTACCAAAACAAATGTTCTCGTCACGTGGGCATGAATCT
GATGCTGTTTCCCTGCAGACAATGCGAGAGACTGAATCAGAATTCAAATATCTGCTTCACTCACGGTGTC
AAAGACTGTTTAGAGTGCTTTCCCGTGTCAGAATCTCAACCCGTTTCTGTCGTCAAAAAGGCGTATCAGA
AACTGTGCTACATTCATCACATCATGGGAAAGGTGCCAGACGCTTGCACTGCTTGCGACCTGGTCAATGT
GGACTTGGATGACTGTGTTTCTGAACAATAAATGACTTAAACCAGGTATTGCTGCCGATGGTTATCTTCC
AGATTGGCTCGAGGACAACCTTAGTGAACTAGTGCCACCATGAGTCGGCTGGATAAATCTAAAGTCATAA
ACGGCGCTCTGGAATTACTCAATGAAGTCGGTATCGAAGGCCTGACGACAAGGAAACTCGCTCAAAAGCT
GGGAGTTGAGCAGCCTACCCTGTACTGGCACGTGAAGAACAAGCGGGCCCTGCTCGATGCCCTGGCCATC
GAGATGCTGGACAGGCATCATACCCACTTCTGCCCCCTGGAAGGCGAGTCATGGCAAGACTTTCTGCGGA
ACAACGCCAAGTCATTCCGCTGTGCTCTCCTCTCACATCGCGACGGGGCTAAAGTGCATCTCGGCACCCG
CCCAACAGAGAAACAGTACGAAACCCTGGAAAATCAGCTCGCGTTCCTGTGTCAGCAAGGCTTCTCCCTG
GAGAACGCACTGTACGCTCTGTCCGCCGTGGGCCACTTTACACTGGGCTGCGTATTGGAGGAACAGGAGC
ATCAAGTAGCAAAAGAGGAAAGAGAGACACCTACCACCGATTCTATGCCCCCACTTCTGAGACAAGCAAT
TGAGCTGTTCGACCGGCAGGGAGCCGAACCTGCCTTCCTTTTCGGCCTGGAACTAATCATATGTGGCCTG
GAGAAACAGCTAAAGTGCGAAAGCGGCGGGCCGGCCGACGCCCTTGACGATTTTGACTTAGACATGCTCC
CAGCCGATGCCCTTGACGACTTTGACCTTGATATGCTGCCTGCTGACGCTCTTGACGATTTTGACCTTGA
CATGCTCCCCGGGTAAATGCATGAATTCGATCTAGAGGGCCCTATTCTATAGTGTCACCTAAATGCTAGA
GCTCGCTGATCAGCCTCGACTGTGCCTTCTAGTTGCCAGCCATCTGTTGTTTGCCCCTCCCCCGTGCCTT
CCTTGACCCTGGAAGGTGCCACTCCCACTGTCCTTTCCTAATAAAATGAGGAAATTGCATCGCATTGTCT
GAGTAGGTGTCATTCTATTCTGGGGGGTGGGGTGGGGCAGGACAGCAAGGGGGAGGATTGGGAAGACAAT
AGCAGGCATGCTGGGGATGCGGTGGGCTCTATGGCTTCTGAGGCGGAAAGAACCAGCTGGGGCTCGAATC
AAGCTATCAAGTGCCACCTGACGTCTCCCTATCAGTGATAGAGAAGTCGACACGTCTCGAGCTCCCTATC
AGTGATAGAGAAGGTACGTCTAGAACGTCTCCCTATCAGTGATAGAGAAGTCGACACGTCTCGAGCTCCC
TATCAGTGATAGAGAAGGTACGTCTAGAACGTCTCCCTATCAGTGATAGAGAAGTCGACACGTCTCGAGC
TCCCTATCAGTGATAGAGAAGGTACGTCTAGAACGTCTCCCTATCAGTGATAGAGAAGTCGACACGTCTC
GAGCTCCCTATCAGTGATAGAGAAGGTACCCCCTATATAAGCAGAGAGATCTGTTCAAATTTGAACTGAC
TAAGCGGCTCCCGCCAGATTTTGGCAAGATTACTAAGCAGGAAGTCAAGGACTTTTTTGCTTGGGCAAAG
GTCAATCAGGTGCCGGTGACTCACGAGTTTAAAGTTCCCAGGGAATTGGCGGGAACTAAAGGGGCGGAGA
AATCTCTAAAACGCCCACTGGGTGACGTCACCAATACTAGCTATAAAAGTCTGGAGAAGCGGGCCAGGCT
CTCATTTGTTCCCGAGACGCCTCGCAGTTCAGACGTGACTGTTGATCCCGCTCCTCTGCGACCGCTAGCT
TCGATCAACTACGCGGACAGGTACCAAAACAAATGTTCTCGTCACGTGGGCATGAATCTGATGCTGTTTC
CCTGCAGACAATGCGAGAGACTGAATCAGAATTCAAATATCTGCTTCACTCACGGTGTCAAAGACTGTTT
AGAGTGCTTTCCCGTGTCAGAATCTCAACCCGTTTCTGTCGTCAAAAAGGCGTATCAGAAACTGTGCTAC
ATTCATCACATCATGGGAAAGGTGCCAGACGCTTGCACTGCTTGCGACCTGGTCAATGTGGACTTGGATG
ACTGTGTTTCTGAACAATAAATGACTTAAACCAGGTATGGCTGCCGATGGTTATCTTCCAGATTGGCTCG
AGGACAACCTTAGTGAAGGAATTCGCGAGTGGTGGGCTTTGAAACCTGGAGCCCCTCAACCCAAGGCAAA
TCAACAACATCAAGACAACGCTCGAGGTCTTGTGCTTCCGGGTTACAAATACCTTGGACCCGGCAACGGA
CTCGACAAGGGGGAGCCGGTCAACGCAGCAGACGCGGCGGCCCTCGAGCACGACAAGGCCTACGACCAGC
AGCTCAAGGCCGGAGACAACCCGTACCTCAAGTACAACCACGCCGACGCCGAGTTCCAGGAGCGGCTCAA
AGAAGATACGTCTTTTGGGGGCAACCTCGGGCGAGCAGTCTTCCAGGCCAAAAAGAGGCTTCTTGAACCT
CTTGGTCTGGTTGAGGAAGCGGCTAAGACGGCTCCTGGAAAGAAGAGGCCTGTAGAGCAGTCTCCTCAGG
AACCGGACTCCTCCGCGGGTATTGGCAAATCGGGTGCACAGCCCGCTAAAAAGAGACTCAATTTCGGTCA
GACTGGCGACACAGAGTCAGTCCCAGACCCTCAACCAATCGGAGAACCTCCCGCAGCCCCCTCAGGTGTG
GGATCTCTTACAATGGCTTCAGGTGGTGGCGCACCAGTGGCAGACAATAACGAAGGTGCCGATGGAGTGG
GTAGTTCCTCGGGAAATTGGCATTGCGATTCCCAATGGCTGGGGGACAGAGTCATCACCACCAGCACCCG
AACCTGGGCCCTGCCCACCTACAACAATCACCTCTACAAGCAAATCTCCAACAGCACATCTGGAGGATCT
TCAAATGACAACGCCTACTTCGGCTACAGCACCCCCTGGGGGTATTTTGACTTCAACAGATTCCACTGCC
ACTTCTCACCACGTGACTGGCAGCGACTCATCAACAACAACTGGGGATTCCGGCCTAAGCGACTCAACTT
CAAGCTCTTCAACATTCAGGTCAAAGAGGTTACGGACAACAATGGAGTCAAGACCATCGCCAATAACCTT
ACCAGCACGGTCCAGGTCTTCACGGACTCAGACTATCAGCTCCCGTACGTGCTCGGGTCGGCTCACGAGG
GCTGCCTCCCGCCGTTCCCAGCGGACGTTTTCATGATTCCTCAGTACGGGTATCTGACGCTTAATGATGG
AAGCCAGGCCGTGGGTCGTTCGTCCTTTTACTGCCTGGAATATTTCCCGTCGCAAATGCTAAGAACGGGT
AACAACTTCCAGTTCAGCTACGAGTTTGAGAACGTACCTTTCCATAGCAGCTACGCTCACAGCCAAAGCC
TGGACCGACTAATGAATCCACTCATCGACCAATACTTGTACTATCTCTCAAAGACTATTAACGGTTCTGG
ACAGAATCAACAAACGCTAAAATTCAGTGTGGCCGGACCCAGCAACATGGCTGTCCAGGGAAGAAACTAC
ATACCTGGACCCAGCTACCGACAACAACGTGTCTCAACCACTGTGACTCAAAACAACAACAGCGAATTTG
CTTGGCCTGGAGCTTCTTCTTGGGCTCTCAATGGACGTAATAGCTTGATGAATCCTGGACCTGCTATGGC
CAGCCACAAAGAAGGAGAGGACCGTTTCTTTCCTTTGTCTGGATCTTTAATTTTTGGCAAACAAGGAACT
GGAAGAGACAACGTGGATGCGGACAAAGTCATGATAACCAACGAAGAAGAAATTAAAACTACTAACCCGG
TAGCAACGGAGTCCTATGGACAAGTGGCCACAAACCACCAGAGTGCCCAACCTTCTCAGGGGACGCTTCG
GGCACAGGCGCAGACCGGCTGGGTTCAAAACCAAGGAATACTTCCGGGTATGGTTTGGCAGGACAGAGAT
GTGTACCTGCAAGGACCCATTTGGGCCAAAATTCCTCACACGGACGGCAACTTTCACCCTTCTCCGCTGA
TGGGAGGGTTTGGAATGAAGCACCCGCCTCCTCAGATCCTCATCAAAAACACACCTGTACCTGCGGATCC
TCCAACGGCCTTCAACAAGGACAAGCTGAACTCTTTCATCACCCAGTATTCTACTGGCCAAGTCAGCGTG
GAGATCGAGTGGGAGCTGCAGAAGGAAAACAGCAAGCGCTGGAACCCGGAGATCCAGTACACTTCCAACT
ATTACAAGTCTAATAATGTTGAATTTGCTGTTAATACTGAAGGTGTATATAGTGAACCCCGCCCCATTGG
CACCAGATACCTGACTCGTAATCTGTAATTGCTTGTTAATCAATAAACCGTTTAATTCGTTTCAGTTGAA
CTTTGGTCTCTGCGTATTTCTTTCTTATCTAGTTTCCATGGCTACGTAGATAAGTAGCATGGCGGGTTAA
TCATTAACTACAGATATCCATCACACTGGCGGCCGCTCGACTAGAGCGGCCGCCACCGCGGTGGAGCTCC
AGCTTTTGTTCCCTTTAGTGAGGGTTAATTGCGCGCTTGGCGTAATCATGGTCATAGCTGTTTCCTGTGT
GAAATTGTTATCCGCTCACAATTCCACACAACATACGAGCCGGAAGCATAAAGTGTAAAGCCTGGGGTGC
CTAATGAGTGAGCTAACTCACATTAATTGCGTTGCGCTCACTGCCCGCTTTCCAGTCGGGAAACCTGTCG
TGCCAGCTGCATTAATGAATCGGCCAACGCGCGGGGAGAGGCGGTTTGCGTATTGGGCGCTCTTCCGCTT
CCTCGCTCACTGACTCGCTGCGCTCGGTCGTTCGGCTGCGGCGAGCGGTATCAGCTCACTCAAAGGCGGT
AATACGGTTATCCACAGAATCAGGGGATAACGCAGGAAAGAACATGTGAGCAAAAGGCCAGCAAAAGGCC
AGGAACCGTAAAAAGGCCGCGTTGCTGGCGTTTTTCCATAGGCTCCGCCCCCCTGACGAGCATCACAAAA
ATCGACGCTCAAGTCAGAGGTGGCGAAACCCGACAGGACTATAAAGATACCAGGCGTTTCCCCCTGGAAG
CTCCCTCGTGCGCTCTCCTGTTCCGACCCTGCCGCTTACCGGATACCTGTCCGCCTTTCTCCCTTCGGGA
AGCGTGGCGCTTTCTCATAGCTCACGCTGTAGGTATCTCAGTTCGGTGTAGGTCGTTCGCTCCAAGCTGG
GCTGTGTGCACGAACCCCCCGTTCAGCCCGACCGCTGCGCCTTATCCGGTAACTATCGTCTTGAGTCCAA
CCCGGTAAGACACGACTTATCGCCACTGGCAGCAGCCACTGGTAACAGGATTAGCAGAGCGAGGTATGTA
GGCGGTGCTACAGAGTTCTTGAAGTGGTGGCCTAACTACGGCTACACTAGAAGAACAGTATTTGGTATCT
GCGCTCTGCTGAAGCCAGTTACCTTCGGAAAAAGAGTTGGTAGCTCTTGATCCGGCAAACAAACCACCGC
TGGTAGCGGTGGTTTTTTTGTTTGCAAGCAGCAGATTACGCGCAGAAAAAAAGGATCTCAAGAAGATCCT
TTGATCTTTTCTACGGGGTCTGACGCTCAGTGGAACGAAAACTCACGTTAAGGGATTTTGGTCATGAGAT
TATCAAAAAGGATCTTCACCTAGATCCTTTTAAATTAAAAATGAAGTTTTAAATCAATCTAAAGTATATA
TGAGTAAACTTGGTCTGACAGTTAGAAAAACTCATCGAGCATCAAATGAAACTGCAATTTATTCATATCA
GGATTATCAATACCATATTTTTGAAAAAGCCGTTTCTGTAATGAAGGAGAAAACTCACCGAGGCAGTTCC
ATAGGATGGCAAGATCCTGGTATCGGTCTGCGATTCCGACTCGTCCAACATCAATACAACCTATTAATTT
CCCCTCGTCAAAAATAAGGTTATCAAGTGAGAAATCACCATGAGTGACGACTGAATCCGGTGAGAATGGC
AAAAGTTTATGCATTTCTTTCCAGACTTGTTCAACAGGCCAGCCATTACGCTCGTCATCAAAATCACTCG
CATCAACCAAACCGTTATTCATTCGTGATTGCGCCTGAGCGAGACGAAATACGCGATCGCTGTTAAAAGG
ACAATTACAAACAGGAATCGAATGCAACCGGCGCAGGAACACTGCCAGCGCATCAACAATATTTTCACCT
GAATCAGGATATTCTTCTAATACCTGGAATGCTGTTTTTCCGGGGATCGCAGTGGTGAGTAACCATGCAT
CATCAGGAGTACGGATAAAATGCTTGATGGTCGGAAGAGGCATAAATTCCGTCAGCCAGTTTAGTCTGAC
CATCTCATCTGTAACATCATTGGCAACGCTACCTTTGCCATGTTTCAGAAACAACTCTGGCGCATCGGGC
TTCCCATACAAGCGATAGATTGTCGCACCTGATTGCCCGACATTATCGCGAGCCCATTTATACCCATATA
AATCAGCATCCATGTTGGAATTTAATCGCGGCCTCGACGTTTCCCGTTGAATATGGCTCATACTCTTCCT
TTTTCAATATTATTGAAGCATTTATCAGGGTTATTGTCTCATGAGCGGATACATATTTGAATGTATTTAG
AAAAATAAACAAATAGGGGTTCCGCGCACATTTCCCCGAAAAGTGCCACCTAAATTGTAAGCGTTAATAT
TTTGTTAAAATTCGCGTTAAATTTTTGTTAAATCAGCTCATTTTTTAACCAATAGGCCGAAATCGGCAAA
ATCCCTTATAAATCAAAAGAATAGACCGAGATAGGGT
[37 nt withheld, positions 8858-8894]
AAAGAACGTGGACTCCAACGTCAAAGG
[49 nt withheld, positions 8922-8970]
T
[91 nt withheld, positions 8972-9062]
G
[124 nt withheld, positions 9064-9187]
CCCATTCGCCATTCAGGCTGCGCAACTGTTGGGAAGGGCGATCGGTGCGGGCCTCTTCGCTATTACGCCA
GCTGGCGAAAGGGGGATGTGCTGCAAGGCGATTAAGTTGGGTAACGCCAGGGTTTTCCCAGTCACGACGT
TGTAAAACGACGGCCAGTGAGCGCGCGTAATACGACTCACTATAGGGCGAATTGGGTACCGGGCCCCCCC
T
Features (pLannotate 1.2.2; 29 found; start..end, strand, type, name):
    196..2058    +  CDS            Rep78: REP78_AAV2S - Experimental evidence at protein level: Swiss-Prot protein existence level 1. Plays an essential role in the initiation of viral DNA synthesis. Binds specifically to an inverted terminal repeat element (ITR) on the 3' and 5' ends of the viral DNA, where it cleaves a site specifically to generate a priming site for initiation of the synthesis of a complementary strand. Plays also a role as transcriptional regulator, DNA helicase and as key factors in site-specific integration of the viral genome. Regulates host PKA activity by interacting with host PRKX as a mechanism of interferi
   2161..2837    +  CDS            rtTA3 (fragment): reverse tetracycline transactivator 3 activates expression from Tet-responsive promoters in the presence of doxycycline
   2767..2877    +  CDS            VP48: 3 tandem repeats of the minimal activation domain of herpes simplex virus VP16 (Cheng et al., 2013)
   2916..2934    -  promoter       SP6 promoter: promoter for bacteriophage SP6 RNA polymerase
   2960..3184    +  polyA_signal   bGH poly(A) signal: bovine growth hormone polyadenylation signal
   3188..3209    +  promoter       SV40 promoter (fragment): SV40 enhancer and early promoter
   3245..3265    +  promoter       tight TRE promoter (fragment): Tet-responsive promoter PTight, consisting of seven tet operator sequences followed by the minimal CMV promoter
   3282..3302    +  promoter       tight TRE promoter (fragment): Tet-responsive promoter PTight, consisting of seven tet operator sequences followed by the minimal CMV promoter
   3319..3339    +  promoter       tight TRE promoter (fragment): Tet-responsive promoter PTight, consisting of seven tet operator sequences followed by the minimal CMV promoter
   3356..3376    +  promoter       tight TRE promoter (fragment): Tet-responsive promoter PTight, consisting of seven tet operator sequences followed by the minimal CMV promoter
   3393..3413    +  promoter       tight TRE promoter (fragment): Tet-responsive promoter PTight, consisting of seven tet operator sequences followed by the minimal CMV promoter
   3430..3450    +  promoter       tight TRE promoter (fragment): Tet-responsive promoter PTight, consisting of seven tet operator sequences followed by the minimal CMV promoter
   3467..3487    +  promoter       tight TRE promoter (fragment): Tet-responsive promoter PTight, consisting of seven tet operator sequences followed by the minimal CMV promoter
   3504..3524    +  promoter       tight TRE promoter (fragment): Tet-responsive promoter PTight, consisting of seven tet operator sequences followed by the minimal CMV promoter
   3530..4147    +  CDS            Rep52 (fragment): REP52_AAV2S - Experimental evidence at protein level: Swiss-Prot protein existence level 1. Plays a critical role during packaging of viral DNA into empty capsids, where they are thought to be part of the packaging motor complex. The single stranded genomic DNA is packaged in a 3' to 5' direction and requires the association between viral DNA and Rep40. Regulates host PKA activity by interacting with host PRKX as a mechanism to interfere with helper virus propagation and to promote its own replication. From Adeno-associated virus 2 (isolate Srivastava/1982) (AAV-2).
   4167..6395    +  CDS            VP1: CAPSD_AAV2S - Experimental evidence at protein level: Swiss-Prot protein existence level 1. Capsid protein self-assembles to form an icosahedral capsid with a T=1 symmetry, about 22 nm in diameter, and consisting of 60 copies of three size variants of the capsid protein VP1, VP2 and VP3 which differ in their N-terminus. The capsid encapsulates the genomic ssDNA. Binds to host cell heparan sulfate and uses host ITGA5-ITGB1 as coreceptor on the cell surface to provide virion attachment to target cell. This attachment induces virion internalization predominantly through clathrin-dependent endocyt
   6551..6579    -  misc_feature   MCS (fragment): pBluescript multiple cloning site
   6592..6610    -  promoter       T3 promoter: promoter for bacteriophage T3 RNA polymerase
   6655..6671    -  protein_bind   lac operator: The lac repressor binds to the lac operator to inhibit transcription in E. coli. This inhibition can be relieved by adding lactose or isopropyl-β-D-thiogalactopyranoside (IPTG). lac repressor encoded by lacI
   6679..6709    -  promoter       lac promoter: promoter for the E. coli lac operon
   6724..6745    -  protein_bind   CAP binding site: CAP binding activates transcription in the presence of cAMP. E. coli catabolite activator protein
   6758..6850    -  CDS            lacI (fragment): lac repressor; lacI; The lac repressor binds to the lac operator to inhibit transcription in E. coli. This inhibition can be relieved by adding lactose or isopropyl-β-D-thiogalactopyranoside (IPTG).
   7033..7621    -  rep_origin     ori: high-copy-number ColE1/pMB1/pBR322/pUC origin of replication
   7792..8601    -  CDS            KanR: aminoglycoside phosphotransferase; aph(3')-Ia; confers resistance to kanamycin in bacteria or G418 (Geneticin®) in eukaryotes
   8602..8706    -  promoter       AmpR promoter: bla
   8759..9187    -  rep_origin     f1 ori (sequence partly withheld): f1 bacteriophage origin of replication; arrow indicates direction of (+) strand synthesis
   9192..9347    -  CDS            lacZα (fragment): LacZα fragment of β-galactosidase; lacZ fragment
   9355..9373    +  promoter       T7 promoter: promoter for bacteriophage T7 RNA polymerase
   9382..3       -  misc_feature   MCS (fragment) (across the origin): pBluescript multiple cloning site
