[The description below was written by a language model from this plasmid's Addgene catalogue record and pLannotate feature annotations shown in this document.]
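Description:
kiCAP-AAV-PAL1B is a Rep/Cap helper plasmid used to produce recombinant AAV packaged in the engineered PAL1B capsid, a variant reported to have central nervous system tropism in macaques. It is built on a pUC57-Kan backbone (total about 9.4 kb), carrying a high-copy ColE1/pUC-type origin, a kanamycin resistance gene and an f1 origin, together with residual lac and phage promoter elements flanking the cloning region. The record notes backbone modifications matching a related plasmid, kiCAP-AAV-BI30, without detailing them. No ITRs are annotated, consistent with a plasmid that supplies replication and capsid functions in trans rather than being packaged itself.

The payload is an AAV9 VP1 open reading frame of roughly 2.2 kb carrying a seven-residue peptide insertion between amino acids 588 and 589, a surface-exposed position commonly used for capsid retargeting. The automated annotation labels this CDS by similarity to AAV2 VP1, but the catalogue entry identifies it as AAV9-derived. According to the record, cap is expressed from the AAV p41 promoter. The feature table places a partial Rep52 coding segment immediately upstream of it, the region where this promoter and the cap intron lie in the native genome.

Upstream, the plasmid encodes a full AAV2 Rep78 reading frame, followed by a tetracycline-type transactivator fragment with VP16-derived activation repeats, a bGH polyadenylation signal and an array of tet operator repeats just ahead of the Rep fragment and cap. This layout suggests transactivator-boosted capsid expression, although the record does not explicitly describe the function. The plasmid is typically co-transfected with an ITR-flanked transgene plasmid and adenoviral helper functions to generate PAL1B vectors.
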