Addgene plasmid #196684: kiCAP-AAV-PAL1B
Purpose: Rep/Cap plasmid for the production of PAL1B, an AAV capsid with CNS tropism in macaques.
Depositing lab: Pardis Sabeti. Depositing organization: Broad Institute. Publication: Systemic administration of novel engineered AAV capsids facilitates enhanced transgene expression in the macaque CNS. Stanton AC, Lagerborg KA, Tellez L, Krunnfusz A, King EM, Ye S, Solomon IH, Tabebordbar M, Sabeti PC. Med (N Y). 2022 Nov 15:S2666-6340(22)00456-1. doi: 10.1016/j.medj.2022.11.002. PubMed 36417917.
Backbone
  Vector backbone: pUC57-Kan
  Backbone size w/o insert (bp): 3000
  Total vector size (bp): 9398
  Modifications to backbone: Backbone modifications as in kiCAP-AAV-BI30
  Vector type: AAV
Growth in bacteria
  Bacterial resistance: Kanamycin, 50 μg/mL
  Growth temperature: 30°C
  Growth strain: NEB Stable
  Copy number: High Copy
Gene/Insert
  Gene/Insert name: AAV9 VP1 modified with 7mer insertion between amino acids 588 and 589 (alt name: PAL1B)
  Species: Synthetic
  Insert size (bp): 2232
  Mutation: PSQGTLR insert between amino acids 588 and 589 of AAV9 VP1
  Promoter: p41
  Cloning method: Restriction Enzyme; 5′ cloning site BsiWI (not destroyed); 3′ cloning site AgeI (destroyed during cloning)
  Sequencing primers: 5′ N/A; 3′ N/A
Terms and licenses: Academic/Nonprofit Terms; Industry Terms: Not Available to Industry
How to cite: kiCAP-AAV-PAL1B was a gift from Pardis Sabeti (Addgene plasmid # 196684 ; http://n2t.net/addgene:196684 ; RRID:Addgene_196684)
